Addgene plasmid #216218: CROPseq-multi-Zeo (pRW1445)
Purpose: (Empty Backbone) Entry vector to clone sgRNA(s) into the CROPseq-multi construct with Zeocin resistance
Depositing lab: Paul Blainey. Depositing organization: Broad Institute. Publication: CROPseq-multi: a versatile solution for multiplexed perturbation and decoding in pooled CRISPR screens. Walton RT, Qin Y, Blainey PC. bioRxiv [Preprint]. 2024 Mar 17:2024.03.17.585235. doi: 10.1101/2024.03.17.585235. PubMed 38558968.
Backbone
  Vector backbone: CROPseq-puro-v2 (Plasmid #127458)
  Backbone size (bp): 10421
  Modifications to backbone: Lenti promoter changed to CMV
  Vector type: Mammalian Expression, Lentiviral, CRISPR
  Selectable markers: Zeocin
Growth in bacteria
  Bacterial resistance: Ampicillin, 100 μg/mL
  Growth temperature: 30°C
  Growth strain: NEB Stable
  Copy number: High Copy
Gene/Insert
  Cloning method: Restriction Enzyme
  Sequencing primers: 5′ GGGCTAATTCACTCCCAACGAAG
Terms and licenses: Academic/Nonprofit Terms; Industry Terms: Not Available to Industry
Depositor comments: Please visit https://www.biorxiv.org/content/10.1101/2024.03.17.585235v1 for bioRxiv preprint.
How to cite: CROPseq-multi-Zeo (pRW1445) was a gift from Paul Blainey (Addgene plasmid # 216218 ; http://n2t.net/addgene:216218 ; RRID:Addgene_216218)
