[The description below was written by a language model from this plasmid's Addgene catalogue record and pLannotate feature annotations shown in this document.]
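Description:
CROPseq-multi-Zeo (pRW1445) is an empty lentiviral entry vector for cloning one or more sgRNAs into the CROPseq-multi architecture for pooled CRISPR screens. It is derived from CROPseq-puro-v2, is about 10.4 kb, and is propagated in E. coli through a high-copy ColE1/pUC origin with ampicillin resistance; an f1 origin, an SV40 origin and residual lac, T3 and T7 elements remain from the backbone. The recorded backbone change is that the promoter driving the lentiviral genome was switched to CMV, which matches the CMV enhancer/promoter annotated immediately upstream of the truncated HIV-1 5' LTR.

The viral genome carries the standard packaging and transfer elements: Ψ with a partial gag sequence, RRE and cPPT/CTS. An EF-1α core promoter with its intron A drives BleoR (Sh ble), allowing Zeocin selection of transduced mammalian cells, followed by WPRE to enhance transcript expression. Downstream, just ahead of the 3' LTR sequence, lies an antisense-oriented guide cassette containing a human U6 promoter, a tRNA and an S. pyogenes tracrRNA-derived scaffold fragment. In CROP-seq-type designs, placing the guide cassette in the 3' LTR region means it is duplicated during reverse transcription and is also carried on the Pol II selection-marker transcript, so guide identity can be read from mRNA. A tRNA between guides typically permits processing of several guides from a single Pol III transcript. Between the tRNA and scaffold is a stretch of roughly 2 kb, part of which is annotated as a bacterial deoC1 coding sequence. This is probably a stuffer replaced during restriction-enzyme cloning of guides, although the record does not say so. No Cas9 is encoded, so the nuclease must be supplied separately.
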