Features (pLannotate 1.2.2; 32 found; start..end, strand, type, name):
      1..181     +  LTR            5' LTR (truncated): truncated 5' long terminal repeat (LTR) from HIV-1
    228..353     +  misc_feature   HIV-1 Ψ: packaging signal of human immunodeficiency virus type 1
    337..700     +  CDS            HIV-1 gag (fragment): gag protein from human immunodeficiency virus 1; gag
    846..1079    +  misc_feature   RRE: The Rev response element (RRE) of HIV-1 allows for Rev-dependent mRNA export from the nucleus to the cytoplasm.
   1489..1606    +  misc_feature   cPPT/CTS: central polypurine tract and central termination sequence of HIV-1
   1672..1738    +  CDS            small t antigen (fragment): SV40 (simian virus 40) small t antigen
   1764..1975    +  promoter       EF-1α core promoter: core promoter for human elongation factor EF-1α
   1976..2914    +  intron         EF-1α intron A: intron upstream of the start codon of human EF-1α
   2936..3310    +  CDS            BleoR: antibiotic-binding protein; Sh ble from Streptoalloteichus hindustanus; confers resistance to bleomycin, phleomycin, and Zeocin™
   3326..3914    +  misc_feature   WPRE: woodchuck hepatitis virus posttranscriptional regulatory element
   3910..4020    +  CDS            nef (fragment): NEF_HV1LA - Experimental evidence at protein level: Swiss-Prot protein existence level 1. Extracellular Nef protein targets CD4(+) T-lymphocytes for apoptosis by interacting with CXCR4 surface receptors. From Human immunodeficiency virus type 1 group M subtype B (isolate Lai) (HIV-1).
   4040..4066    +  CDS            Rev (fragment): human immunodeficiency virus 1 (HIV-1) Rev protein; rev; enhances nuclear export of unspliced and incompletely spliced viral mRNAs
   4076..4142    -  misc_RNA       tracrRNA (fragment): trans-activating CRISPR RNA for the Streptococcus pyogenes CRISPR/Cas9 system
   5187..5846    +  CDS            deoC1: DEOC1_STAAN - Also known as dra. Experimental evidence at protein level: Swiss-Prot protein existence level 1. Catalyzes a reversible aldol reaction between acetaldehyde and D-glyceraldehyde 3-phosphate to generate 2-deoxy-D-ribose 5- phosphate. From Staphylococcus aureus (strain N315).
   6022..6092    -  ncRNA          tRNA: Accession: RF00005 - tRNA
   6103..6343    -  promoter       U6 promoter: RNA polymerase III promoter for human U6 snRNA
   6390..6570    +  LTR            5' LTR (truncated): truncated 5' long terminal repeat (LTR) from HIV-1
   6648..6769    +  polyA_signal   SV40 poly(A) signal: SV40 polyadenylation signal
   6809..6944    +  rep_origin     SV40 ori: SV40 origin of replication
   6965..6983    -  promoter       T7 promoter: promoter for bacteriophage T7 RNA polymerase
   6991..7146    +  CDS            lacZα (fragment): LacZα fragment of β-galactosidase; lacZ fragment
   7151..7579    +  rep_origin     f1 ori (sequence partly withheld): f1 bacteriophage origin of replication; arrow indicates direction of (+) strand synthesis
   7632..7736    +  promoter       AmpR promoter: bla
   7737..8597    +  CDS            AmpR: β-lactamase; bla; confers resistance to ampicillin, carbenicillin, and related antibiotics
   8768..9356    +  rep_origin     ori: high-copy-number ColE1/pMB1/pBR322/pUC origin of replication
   9539..9631    +  CDS            lacI (fragment): lac repressor; lacI; The lac repressor binds to the lac operator to inhibit transcription in E. coli. This inhibition can be relieved by adding lactose or isopropyl-β-D-thiogalactopyranoside (IPTG).
   9644..9665    +  protein_bind   CAP binding site: CAP binding activates transcription in the presence of cAMP. E. coli catabolite activator protein
   9680..9710    +  promoter       lac promoter: promoter for the E. coli lac operon
   9718..9734    +  protein_bind   lac operator: The lac repressor binds to the lac operator to inhibit transcription in E. coli. This inhibition can be relieved by adding lactose or isopropyl-β-D-thiogalactopyranoside (IPTG). lac repressor encoded by lacI
   9779..9797    +  promoter       T3 promoter: promoter for bacteriophage T3 RNA polymerase
   9825..10204   +  enhancer       CMV enhancer: human cytomegalovirus immediate early enhancer
  10205..10404   +  promoter       CMV promoter: human cytomegalovirus (CMV) immediate early promoter
>Addgene plasmid #216218 | CROPseq-multi-Zeo (pRW1445) | addgene full sequence | sequence record 424956 | Addgene NGS Result
GGGTCTCTCTGGTTAGACCAGATCTGAGCCTGGGAGCTCTCTGGCTAACTAGGGAACCCACTGCTTAAGC
CTCAATAAAGCTTGCCTTGAGTGCTTCAAGTAGTGTGTGCCCGTCTGTTGTGTGACTCTGGTAACTAGAG
ATCCCTCAGACCCTTTTAGTCAGTGTGGAAAATCTCTAGCAGTGGCGCCCGAACAGGGACTTGAAAGCGA
AAGGGAAACCAGAGGAGCTCTCTCGACGCAGGACTCGGCTTGCTGAAGCGCGCACGGCAAGAGGCGAGGG
GCGGCGACTGGTGAGTACGCCAAAAATTTTGACTAGCGGAGGCTAGAAGGAGAGAGATGGGTGCGAGAGC
GTCAGTATTAAGCGGGGGAGAATTAGATCGCGATGGGAAAAAATTCGGTTAAGGCCAGGGGGAAAGAAAA
AATATAAATTAAAACATATAGTATGGGCAAGCAGGGAGCTAGAACGATTCGCAGTTAATCCTGGCCTGTT
AGAAACATCAGAAGGCTGTAGACAAATACTGGGACAGCTACAACCATCCCTTCAGACAGGATCAGAAGAA
CTTAGATCATTATATAATACAGTAGCAACCCTCTATTGTGTGCATCAAAGGATAGAGATAAAAGACACCA
AGGAAGCTTTAGACAAGATAGAGGAAGAGCAAAACAAAAGTAAGACCACCGCACAGCAAGCGGCCGCTGA
TCTTCAGACCTGGAGGAGGAGATATGAGGGACAATTGGAGAAGTGAATTATATAAATATAAAGTAGTAAA
AATTGAACCATTAGGAGTAGCACCCACCAAGGCAAAGAGAAGAGTGGTGCAGAGAGAAAAAAGAGCAGTG
GGAATAGGAGCTTTGTTCCTTGGGTTCTTGGGAGCAGCAGGAAGCACTATGGGCGCAGCGTCAATGACGC
TGACGGTACAGGCCAGACAATTATTGTCTGGTATAGTGCAGCAGCAGAACAATTTGCTGAGGGCTATTGA
GGCGCAACAGCATCTGTTGCAACTCACAGTCTGGGGCATCAAGCAGCTCCAGGCAAGAATCCTGGCTGTG
GAAAGATACCTAAAGGATCAACAGCTCCTGGGGATTTGGGGTTGCTCTGGAAAACTCATTTGCACCACTG
CTGTGCCTTGGAATGCTAGTTGGAGTAATAAATCTCTGGAACAGATTTGGAATCACACGACCTGGATGGA
GTGGGACAGAGAAATTAACAATTACACAAGCTTAATACACTCCTTAATTGAAGAATCGCAAAACCAGCAA
GAAAAGAATGAACAAGAATTATTGGAATTAGATAAATGGGCAAGTTTGTGGAATTGGTTTAACATAACAA
ATTGGCTGTGGTATATAAAATTATTCATAATGATAGTAGGAGGCTTGGTAGGTTTAAGAATAGTTTTTGC
TGTACTTTCTATAGTGAATAGAGTTAGGCAGGGATATTCACCATTATCGTTTCAGAATCTTGAGACAAAT
GGCAGTATTCATCCACAATTTTAAAAGAAAAGGGGGGATTGGGGGGTACAGTGCAGGGGAAAGAATAGTA
GACATAATAGCAACAGACATACAAACTAAAGAATTACAAAAACAAATTACAAAAATTCAAAATTTTCGGG
TTTATTACAGGGACAGCAGAGATCCACTTTGGCGCCGGCTCGAGGGGGCCCGGGTGCAAAGATGGATAAA
GTTTTAAACAGAGAGGAATCTTTGCAGCTAATGGACCTTCTAGGTCTTGAAAGGAGTGGGAATTGGCTCC
GGTGCCCGTCAGTGGGCAGAGCGCACATCGCCCACAGTCCCCGAGAAGTTGGGGGGAGGGGTCGGCAATT
GATCCGGTGCCTAGAGAAGGTGGCGCGGGGTAAACTGGGAAAGTGATGTCGTGTACTGGCTCCGCCTTTT
TCCCGAGGGTGGGGGAGAACCGTATATAAGTGCAGTAGTCGCCGTGAACGTTCTTTTTCGCAACGGGTTT
GCCGCCAGAACACAGGTAAGTGCCGTGTGTGGTTCCCGCGGGCCTGGCCTCTTTACGGGTTATGGCCCTT
GCGTGCCTTGAATTACTTCCACCTGGCTGCAGTACGTGATTCTTGATCCCGAGCTTCGGGTTGGAAGTGG
GTGGGAGAGTTCGAGGCCTTGCGCTTAAGGAGCCCCTTCGCCTCGTGCTTGAGTTGAGGCCTGGCCTGGG
CGCTGGGGCCGCCGCGTGCGAATCTGGTGGCACCTTCGCGCCTGTCTCGCTGCTTTCGATAAGTCTCTAG
CCATTTAAAATTTTTGATGACCTGCTGCGACGCTTTTTTTCTGGCAAGATAGTCTTGTAAATGCGGGCCA
AGATCTGCACACTGGTATTTCGGTTTTTGGGGCCGCGGGCGGCGACGGGGCCCGTGCGTCCCAGCGCACA
TGTTCGGCGAGGCGGGGCCTGCGAGCGCGGCCACCGAGAATCGGACGGGGGTAGTCTCAAGCTGGCCGGC
CTGCTCTGGTGCCTGGCCTCGCGCCGCCGTGTATCGCCCCGCCCTGGGCGGCAAGGCTGGCCCGGTCGGC
ACCAGTTGCGTGAGCGGAAAGATGGCCGCTTCCCGGCCCTGCTGCAGGGAGCTCAAAATGGAGGACGCGG
CGCTCGGGAGAGCGGGCGGGTGAGTCACCCACACAAAGGAAAAGGGCCTTTCCGTCCTCAGCCGTCGCTT
CATGTGACTCCACGGAGTACCGGGCGCCGTCCAGGCACCTCGATTAGTTCTCGAGCTTTTGGAGTACGTC
GTCTTTAGGTTGGGGGGAGGGGTTTTATGCGATGGAGTTTCCCCACACTGAGTGGGTGGAGACTGAAGTT
AGGCCAGCTTGGCACTTGATGTAATTCTCCTTGGAATTTGCCCTTTTTGAGTTTGGATCTTGGTTCATTC
TCAAGCCTCAGACAGTGGTTCAAAGTTTTTTTCTTCCATTTCAGGTGTCGTGACGTACGGCCACCATGGC
CAAGTTGACCAGTGCCGTTCCGGTGCTCACCGCGCGCGACGTCGCCGGAGCGGTCGAGTTCTGGACCGAC
CGGCTCGGGTTCTCCCGGGACTTCGTGGAGGACGACTTCGCCGGTGTGGTCCGGGACGACGTGACCCTGT
TCATCAGCGCGGTCCAGGACCAGGTGGTGCCGGACAACACCCTGGCCTGGGTGTGGGTGCGCGGCCTGGA
CGAGCTGTACGCCGAGTGGTCGGAGGTCGTGTCCACGAACTTCCGGGACGCCTCCGGGCCGGCCATGACC
GAGATCGGCGAGCAGCCGTGGGGGCGGGAGTTCGCCCTGCGCGACCCGGCCGGCAACTGCGTGCACTTCG
TGGCCGAGGAGCAGGACTGAACGCGTTAAGTCGACAATCAACCTCTGGATTACAAAATTTGTGAAAGATT
GACTGGTATTCTTAACTATGTTGCTCCTTTTACGCTATGTGGATACGCTGCTTTAATGCCTTTGTATCAT
GCTATTGCTTCCCGTATGGCTTTCATTTTCTCCTCCTTGTATAAATCCTGGTTGCTGTCTCTTTATGAGG
AGTTGTGGCCCGTTGTCAGGCAACGTGGCGTGGTGTGCACTGTGTTTGCTGACGCAACCCCCACTGGTTG
GGGCATTGCCACCACCTGTCAGCTCCTTTCCGGGACTTTCGCTTTCCCCCTCCCTATTGCCACGGCGGAA
CTCATCGCCGCCTGCCTTGCCCGCTGCTGGACAGGGGCTCGGCTGTTGGGCACTGACAATTCCGTGGTGT
TGTCGGGGAAATCATCGTCCTTTCCTTGGCTGCTCGCCTGTGTTGCCACCTGGATTCTGCGCGGGACGTC
CTTCTGCTACGTCCCTTCGGCCCTCAATCCAGCGGACCTTCCTTCCCGCGGCCTGCTGCCGGCTCTGCGG
CCTCTTCCGCGTGTTCGCCTTCGCCCTCAGACGAGTCGGATCTCCCTTTGGGCCGCCTCCCCGCGTCGAC
TTTAAGACCAATGACTTACAAGGCAGCTGTAGATCTTAGCCACTTTTTAAAAGAAAAGGGGGGACTGGAA
GGGCTAATTCACTCCCAACGAAGAGAAGATTTCACCATTATCGTTTCAGACCCACCTCCCAACCCCGAGG
GGACCCAGAAAAAAAGCACCGACTCGGTGCCACTTTTTCAAGTTGATAACGGACTAGCCTTATTTCAACT
TGCTATGCTGTTAGAGACGTACAAAAAAGAGCAAGAAGCTAAAAAAGATTTAAAAATTATTTTTAGCGCA
GTTAATGGAACAGGAACTAAATTTACCCCAAAAATATTACGTGAATCAGGATATAACGTTATTGAGGTTG
AAGAGCATGCATTTGAAGATGAAACATTTAAAAATGTTGTAAATCCAAATCCAGAATTTGATCCTGCATG
AAAAATACCGCTTGAATATGGTATTAAACATGATGCAGATATTATTATTATGAATGACCCAGATGCTGAC
AGATTTGGAATGGCAATAAAACATGATGGTCATTTTGTAAGATTAGATGGAAATCAAACAGGACCAATTT
TAATTGATTGAAAATTATCAAATCTAAAACGCTTAAATAGCATTCCAAAAAATCCGGCTCTATATTCAAG
TTTTGTAACAAGTGATTTGGGTGATAGAATCGCTCATGAAAAATATGGAGTTAATATTGTAAAAACTTTA
ACTGGATTTAAATGAATGGGTAGAGAAATTGCTAAAGAAGAAGATAACGGATTAAATTTTGTTTTTGCTT
ATGAAGAAAGTTATGGATATGTAATTGATGACTCAGCTAGAGATAAAGATGGAATACAAGCTTCTATATT
AATAGCAGAGGCTGCTTGATTTTATAAAAAACAAAATAAAACATTAGTAGACTATTTAGAAGATTTATTT
AAAGAAATGGGTGCATATTACACTTTCACTTTAAACTTGAATTTTAAACCAGAAGAAAAGAAATTAAAAA
TTGAACCATTAATGAAATCATTGAGAGCAACACCCTTAACTCAAATTGCTGGACTTAAAGTTGTTAATGT
TGAAGACTACATCGATGGAATGTATAATATGCCAGGACAAGACTTACTAAAATTTTATTTAGAAGATAAG
TCATGATTTGCTGTTCGCCCAAGTGGAACTGAACCTAAACTAAAAATTTATTTTATAGGTGTTGGTGAAT
CTGTTCAAAACGCTAAAGTTAAAGTAGACGAAATTATTAAAGAATTAAAATTAAAAATGAATATATAGGA
GAAAAAATGAAACTAAACAAATATATAGATCACACATTATTAAAACAAGATGCTACGAAAGCTGAAATTA
AACAATTATGTGATGAAGCAATTGAATTTGATTTTGCAACAGTTTGTGTTAATTCATATTGAACAAGCTA
TTGTAAAGAATTATTAAAAGGCACAAATGTAGGAATAACAAATGTTGTAGGTTTTCCTCTAGGTGCATGC
ACAACAGCTACAAAAGCATTCGAAGTTTCTGAAGCAATTAAAGATGGTGCAACAGAAATTGATATGGTAT
TAAATATTGGTGCATTAAAAGACAAAAATTATGAATTAGTTTTAGAAGACATGAAAGCTGTAAAAAAAGC
AGCTGGATCACATGTTGTTAAATGTATTATGGAAAATTGTTTATTAACAAAAGAAGAAATCATGAAAGCT
TGTGAAATAGCTGTTGAAGCTGGATTAGAATTTGTTAAAACATCAACAGGATTTTCAAAATCAGGTGCAA
CATTTGAAGATGTTAAACTAATGAAGTCAGTTGTTAAAGACAATGCTTTAGTTAAAGCAGCTGGTGGAGT
TAGAACATTTGAAGATGCTCAAAAAATGATTGAAGCAGGAGCTGACCGCTTAGGAACAAGTGGTGGAGTA
GCTATTATTAAAGGTGAAGAAAACAACGCGAGTTACTAAAACTAGCGTTTTTTTATTTTGCTCATTTTTA
TTAAAAGTTTGCAAAAAGGAACATAAAAATTCTAATTATTGATACTAAAGTTATTAAAAAGAAGATTTTG
GTTGATTTTATAAAGGTCATAGAATATAATATTTTAGCATGTGTATTTTGTGTGCTCATTTACAACCGTC
TCTGCATTGGCCGGGAATCGAACCCGGGCCTCCCGCGTGGCAGGCGAGAATTCTACCACTGAACCACCAA
TGCCGGTGTTTCGTCCTTTCCACAAGATATATAAAGCCAAGAAATCGAAATACTTTCAAGTTACGGTAAG
CATATGATAGTCCATTTTAAAACATAATTTTAAAACTGCAAACTACCCAAGAAATTATTACTTTCTACGT
CACGTATTTTGTACTAATATCTTTGTGTTTACAGTCAAATTAATTCTAATTATCTCTCTAACAGCCTTGT
ATCGTATATGCAAATATGAAGGAATCATGGGAAATAGGCCCTCAAGCTTGGCGTAACTAGATCTTGAGAC
ACTGCTTTTTGCTTGTACTGGGTCTCTCTGGTTAGACCAGATCTGAGCCTGGGAGCTCTCTGGCTAACTA
GGGAACCCACTGCTTAAGCCTCAATAAAGCTTGCCTTGAGTGCTTCAAGTAGTGTGTGCCCGTCTGTTGT
GTGACTCTGGTAACTAGAGATCCCTCAGACCCTTTTAGTCAGTGTGGAAAATCTCTAGCAGTACGTATAG
TAGTTCATGTCATCTTATTATTCAGTATTTATAACTTGCAAAGAAATGAATATCAGAGAGTGAGAGGAAC
TTGTTTATTGCAGCTTATAATGGTTACAAATAAAGCAATAGCATCACAAATTTCACAAATAAAGCATTTT
TTTCACTGCATTCTAGTTGTGGTTTGTCCAAACTCATCAATGTATCTTATCATGTCTGGCTCTAGCTATC
CCGCCCCTAACTCCGCCCATCCCGCCCCTAACTCCGCCCAGTTCCGCCCATTCTCCGCCCCATGGCTGAC
TAATTTTTTTTATTTATGCAGAGGCCGAGGCCGCCTCGGCCTCTGAGCTATTCCAGAAGTAGTGAGGAGG
CTTTTTTGGAGGCCTAGGGACGTACCCAATTCGCCCTATAGTGAGTCGTATTACGCGCGCTCACTGGCCG
TCGTTTTACAACGTCGTGACTGGGAAAACCCTGGCGTTACCCAACTTAATCGCCTTGCAGCACATCCCCC
TTTCGCCAGCTGGCGTAATAGCGAAGAGGCCCGCACCGATCGCCCTTCCCAACAGTTGCGCAGCCTGAAT
GGCGAATGGG
[124 nt withheld, positions 7151-7274]
C
[91 nt withheld, positions 7276-7366]
A
[49 nt withheld, positions 7368-7416]
CCTTTGACGTTGGAGTCCACGTTCTTT
[37 nt withheld, positions 7444-7480]
ACCCTATCTCGGTCTATTCTTTTGATTTATAAGGGATTTTGCCGATTTCGGCCTATTGGTTAAAAAATGA
GCTGATTTAACAAAAATTTAACGCGAATTTTAACAAAATATTAACGCTTACAATTTAGGTGGCACTTTTC
GGGGAAATGTGCGCGGAACCCCTATTTGTTTATTTTTCTAAATACATTCAAATATGTATCCGCTCATGAG
ACAATAACCCTGATAAATGCTTCAATAATATTGAAAAAGGAAGAGTATGAGTATTCAACATTTCCGTGTC
GCCCTTATTCCCTTTTTTGCGGCATTTTGCCTTCCTGTTTTTGCTCACCCAGAAACGCTGGTGAAAGTAA
AAGATGCTGAAGATCAGTTGGGTGCACGAGTGGGTTACATCGAACTGGATCTCAACAGCGGTAAGATCCT
TGAGAGTTTTCGCCCCGAAGAACGTTTTCCAATGATGAGCACTTTTAAAGTTCTGCTATGTGGCGCGGTA
TTATCCCGTATTGACGCCGGGCAAGAGCAACTCGGTCGCCGCATACACTATTCTCAGAATGACTTGGTTG
AGTACTCACCAGTCACAGAAAAGCATCTTACGGATGGCATGACAGTAAGAGAATTATGCAGTGCTGCCAT
AACCATGAGTGATAACACTGCGGCCAACTTACTTCTGACAACGATCGGAGGACCGAAGGAGCTAACCGCT
TTTTTGCACAACATGGGGGATCATGTAACTCGCCTTGATCGTTGGGAACCGGAGCTGAATGAAGCCATAC
CAAACGACGAGCGTGACACCACGATGCCTGTAGCAATGGCAACAACGTTGCGCAAACTATTAACTGGCGA
ACTACTTACTCTAGCTTCCCGGCAACAATTAATAGACTGGATGGAGGCGGATAAAGTTGCAGGACCACTT
CTGCGCTCGGCCCTTCCGGCTGGCTGGTTTATTGCTGATAAATCTGGAGCCGGTGAGCGTGGGTCTCGCG
GTATCATTGCAGCACTGGGGCCAGATGGTAAGCCCTCCCGTATCGTAGTTATCTACACGACGGGGAGTCA
GGCAACTATGGATGAACGAAATAGACAGATCGCTGAGATAGGTGCCTCACTGATTAAGCATTGGTAACTG
TCAGACCAAGTTTACTCATATATACTTTAGATTGATTTAAAACTTCATTTTTAATTTAAAAGGATCTAGG
TGAAGATCCTTTTTGATAATCTCATGACCAAAATCCCTTAACGTGAGTTTTCGTTCCACTGAGCGTCAGA
CCCCGTAGAAAAGATCAAAGGATCTTCTTGAGATCCTTTTTTTCTGCGCGTAATCTGCTGCTTGCAAACA
AAAAAACCACCGCTACCAGCGGTGGTTTGTTTGCCGGATCAAGAGCTACCAACTCTTTTTCCGAAGGTAA
CTGGCTTCAGCAGAGCGCAGATACCAAATACTGTTCTTCTAGTGTAGCCGTAGTTAGGCCACCACTTCAA
GAACTCTGTAGCACCGCCTACATACCTCGCTCTGCTAATCCTGTTACCAGTGGCTGCTGCCAGTGGCGAT
AAGTCGTGTCTTACCGGGTTGGACTCAAGACGATAGTTACCGGATAAGGCGCAGCGGTCGGGCTGAACGG
GGGGTTCGTGCACACAGCCCAGCTTGGAGCGAACGACCTACACCGAACTGAGATACCTACAGCGTGAGCT
ATGAGAAAGCGCCACGCTTCCCGAAGGGAGAAAGGCGGACAGGTATCCGGTAAGCGGCAGGGTCGGAACA
GGAGAGCGCACGAGGGAGCTTCCAGGGGGAAACGCCTGGTATCTTTATAGTCCTGTCGGGTTTCGCCACC
TCTGACTTGAGCGTCGATTTTTGTGATGCTCGTCAGGGGGGCGGAGCCTATGGAAAAACGCCAGCAACGC
GGCCTTTTTACGGTTCCTGGCCTTTTGCTGGCCTTTTGCTCACATGTTCTTTCCTGCGTTATCCCCTGAT
TCTGTGGATAACCGTATTACCGCCTTTGAGTGAGCTGATACCGCTCGCCGCAGCCGAACGACCGAGCGCA
GCGAGTCAGTGAGCGAGGAAGCGGAAGAGCGCCCAATACGCAAACCGCCTCTCCCCGCGCGTTGGCCGAT
TCATTAATGCAGCTGGCACGACAGGTTTCCCGACTGGAAAGCGGGCAGTGAGCGCAACGCAATTAATGTG
AGTTAGCTCACTCATTAGGCACCCCAGGCTTTACACTTTATGCTTCCGGCTCGTATGTTGTGTGGAATTG
TGAGCGGATAACAATTTCACACAGGAAACAGCTATGACCATGATTACGCCAAGCGCGCAATTAACCCTCA
CTAAAGGGAACAAAAGCTGGAGCTGCAAGCTTAAGACATTGATTATTGACTAGTTATTAATAGTAATCAA
TTACGGGGTCATTAGTTCATAGCCCATATATGGAGTTCCGCGTTACATAACTTACGGTAAATGGCCCGCC
TGGCTGACCGCCCAACGACCCCCGCCCATTGACGTCAATAATGACGTATGTTCCCATAGTAACGCCAATA
GGGACTTTCCATTGACGTCAATGGGTGGAGTATTTACGGTAAACTGCCCACTTGGCAGTACATCAAGTGT
ATCATATGCCAAGTACGCCCCCTATTGACGTCAATGACGGTAAATGGCCCGCCTGGCATTATGCCCAGTA
CATGACCTTATGGGACTTTCCTACTTGGCAGTACATCTACGTATTAGTCATCGCTATTACCATGGTGATG
CGGTTTTGGCAGTACATCAATGGGCGTGGATAGCGGTTTGACTCACGGGGATTTCCAAGTCTCCACCCCA
TTGACGTCAATGGGAGTTTGTTTTGGCACCAAAATCAACGGGACTTTCCAAAATGTCGTAACAACTCCGC
CCCATTGACGCAAATGGGCGGTAGGCGTGTACGGTGGGAGGTCTATATAAGCAGCGCGTTTTGCCTGTAC
T
